Addgene plasmid #180556: KTK_031
Purpose: Entry vector containing Terminator - BBa_B0010 terminator
Depositing lab: Tom Ellis. Depositing organization: Imperial College London. Publication: Komagataeibacter Tool Kit (KTK): A Modular Cloning System for Multigene Constructs and Programmed Protein Secretion from Cellulose Producing Bacteria. Goosens VJ, Walker KT, Aragon SM, Singh A, Senthivel VR, Dekker L, Caro-Astorga J, Buat MLA, Song W, Lee KY, Ellis T. ACS Synth Biol. 2021 Dec 17;10(12):3422-3434. doi: 10.1021/acssynbio.1c00358. Epub 2021 Nov 12. PubMed 34767345.
Backbone
  Vector backbone: pSEVA331
  Vector type: Bacterial Expression
Growth in bacteria
  Bacterial resistance: Ampicillin, 100 μg/mL
  Growth temperature: 37°C
  Growth strain: DH5alpha
  Copy number: High Copy
Gene/Insert
  Gene/Insert name: Terminator - BBa_B0010 terminator
  Species: Synthetic
  Cloning method: Restriction Enzyme; 5′ cloning site unknown (unknown if destroyed)
Terms and licenses: Academic/Nonprofit Terms; Industry Terms: Not Available to Industry
Depositor comments: Read the preprint at https://www.biorxiv.org/content/10.1101/2021.06.09.447691v1.full
How to cite: KTK_031 was a gift from Tom Ellis (Addgene plasmid # 180556 ; http://n2t.net/addgene:180556 ; RRID:Addgene_180556)
