[The description below was written by a language model from this plasmid's Addgene catalogue record and pLannotate feature annotations shown in this document.]
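Description:
KTK_031 is a small (about 2 kb) entry-level part plasmid from the Komagataeibacter Tool Kit, a modular cloning system designed for assembling multigene constructs in cellulose-producing bacteria. It stores a single synthetic part, the BBa_B0010 transcription terminator, so that it can be combined with promoters, coding sequences and other parts in later assembly steps. The catalogue classes it as a bacterial expression vector, but it carries no promoter-driven payload of its own and functions as a part donor rather than an expression construct.

The sequenced plasmid contains only four annotated features. Propagation in E. coli relies on a high-copy ColE1/pUC-type origin, and selection on the β-lactamase gene (AmpR) with its native bla promoter, consistent with the recorded ampicillin resistance and high copy number. The fourth feature is the rrnB T1 terminator from the E. coli ribosomal RNA operon, which corresponds to the BBa_B0010 part: this registry terminator is derived from rrnB T1 and forms a hairpin that halts transcription by bacterial RNA polymerase, making it a common end-cap for transcription units.

The catalogue lists pSEVA331 as the backbone, but the feature table shows a minimal ampicillin-resistant, pUC-origin plasmid and none of the broad-host-range replication elements or alternative resistance marker expected of that vector. The backbone field may therefore reflect the toolkit's destination vectors rather than this entry plasmid. The record does not state the flanking restriction sites or overhangs used to release the part, noting only that cloning was by restriction enzyme.
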