Features (pLannotate 1.2.2; 4 found; start..end, strand, type, name):
    464..568     -  promoter       AmpR promoter: bla
    671..1259    +  rep_origin     ori: high-copy-number ColE1/pMB1/pBR322/pUC origin of replication
   1382..1453    +  terminator     rrnB T1 terminator: transcription terminator T1 from the E. coli rrnB gene
   1562..463     -  CDS            AmpR (across the origin): β-lactamase; bla; confers resistance to ampicillin, carbenicillin, and related antibiotics
>Addgene plasmid #180556 | KTK_031 | addgene full sequence | sequence record 359584 | Addgene NGS Result
CCCCCATGTTGTGCAAAAAAGCGGTTAGCTCCTTCGGTCCTCCGATCGTTGTCAGAAGTAAGTTGGCCGC
AGTGTTATCACTCATGGTTATGGCAGCACTGCATAATTCTCTTACTGTCATGCCATCCGTAAGATGCTTT
TCTGTGACTGGTGAGTACTCAACCAAGTCATTCTGAGAATAGTGTATGCGGCGACCGAGTTGCTCTTGCC
CGGCGTCAATACGGGATAATACCGCGCCACATAGCAGAACTTTAAAAGTGCTCATCATTGGAAAACGTTC
TTCGGGGCGAAAACTCTCAAGGATCTTACCGCTGTTGAGATCCAGTTCGATGTAACCCACTCGTGCACCC
AACTGATCTTCAGCATCTTTTACTTTCACCAGCGTTTCTGGGTGAGCAAAAACAGGAAGGCAAAATGCCG
CAAAAAAGGGAATAAGGGCGACACGGAAATGTTGAATACTCATACTCTTCCTTTTTCAATATTATTGAAG
CATTTATCAGGGTTATTGTCTCATGAGCGGATACATATTTGAATGTATTTAGAAAAATAAACAAATAGGG
GTTCCGCGCACATTTCCCCGAAAAGTGCCACCTGTCATGACCAAAATCCCTTAACGTGAGTTTTCGTTCC
ACTGAGCGTCAGACCCCGTAGAAAAGATCAAAGGATCTTCTTGAGATCCTTTTTTTCTGCGCGTAATCTG
CTGCTTGCAAACAAAAAAACCACCGCTACCAGCGGTGGTTTGTTTGCCGGATCAAGAGCTACCAACTCTT
TTTCCGAAGGTAACTGGCTTCAGCAGAGCGCAGATACCAAATACTGTTCTTCTAGTGTAGCCGTAGTTAG
GCCACCACTTCAAGAACTCTGTAGCACCGCCTACATACCTCGCTCTGCTAATCCTGTTACCAGTGGCTGC
TGCCAGTGGCGATAAGTCGTGTCTTACCGGGTTGGACTCAAGACGATAGTTACCGGATAAGGCGCAGCGG
TCGGGCTGAACGGGGGGTTCGTGCACACAGCCCAGCTTGGAGCGAACGACCTACACCGAACTGAGATACC
TACAGCGTGAGCTATGAGAAAGCGCCACGCTTCCCGAAGGGAGAAAGGCGGACAGGTATCCGGTAAGCGG
CAGGGTCGGAACAGGAGAGCGCACGAGGGAGCTTCCAGGGGGAAACGCCTGGTATCTTTATAGTCCTGTC
GGGTTTCGCCACCTCTGACTTGAGCGTCGATTTTTGTGATGCTCGTCAGGGGGGCGGAGCCTATGGAAAA
ACGCCAGCAACGCGGCCTTTTTACGGTTCCTGGCCTTTTGCTGGCCTTTTGCTCACATGTTCTTTCCTGC
GTTATCCCCTGATTCTGTGGATAACCGTAGTCGGTCTCTTTCTCCAGGCATCAAATAAAACGAAAGGCTC
AGTCGAAAGACTGGGCCTTTCGTTTTATCTGTTGTTTGTCGGTGAACGCTCTCCAACGTGAGACCAAGAT
TATCAAAAAGGATCTTCACCTAGATCCTTTTAAATTAAAAATGAAGTTTTAAATCAATCTAAAGTATATA
TGAGTAAACTTGGTCTGACAGTTACCAATGCTTAATCAGTGAGGCACCTATCTCAGCGATCTGTCTATTT
CGTTCATCCATAGTTGCCTGACTCCCCGTCGTGTAGATAACTACGATACGGGAGGGCTTACCATCTGGCC
CCAGTGCTGCAATGATACCGCGGGACCCACGCTCACCGGCTCCAGATTTATCAGCAATAAACCAGCCAGC
CGGAAGGGCCGAGCGCAGAAGTGGTCCTGCAACTTTATCCGCCTCCATCCAGTCTATTAATTGTTGCCGG
GAAGCTAGAGTAAGTAGTTCGCCAGTTAATAGTTTGCGCAACGTTGTTGCCATTGCTACAGGCATCGTGG
TGTCACGCTCGTCGTTTGGTATGGCTTCATTCAGCTCCGGTTCCCAACGATCAAGGCGAGTTACATGAT
